Addgene plasmid #42676: TAL3213
Depositing lab: Keith Joung. Depositing organization: Massachusetts General Hospital. Publication: Targeted gene disruption in somatic zebrafish cells using engineered TALENs. Sander JD, Cade L, Khayter C, Reyon D, Peterson RT, Joung JK, Yeh JR. Nat Biotechnol. 2011 Aug 5;29(8):697-8. doi: 10.1038/nbt.1934. PubMed 21822241.
Backbone
  Vector backbone: JDS71
  Backbone manufacturer: Addgene plasmid #32287
  Backbone size w/o insert (bp): 6447
  Vector type: Mammalian Expression ; T7
Growth in bacteria
  Bacterial resistance: Ampicillin, 100 μg/mL
  Growth temperature: 37°C
  Growth strain: XL1 Blue
  Copy number: High Copy
Gene/Insert
  Gene/Insert name: ZebrafishCommunity-arf6-right (alt name: arf6)
  Species: D. rerio (zebrafish)
  Insert size (bp): 1640
  Promoter: CMV
  Tag / fusion protein: 3X Flag (N terminal on backbone); WT FOKI (C terminal on backbone)
  Cloning method: Restriction Enzyme; 5′ cloning site N/A (destroyed during cloning); 3′ cloning site N/A (destroyed during cloning)
  Sequencing primers: 5′ CMV-F; 3′ BGH-rev
Terms and licenses: Academic/Nonprofit Terms; Industry Terms: Not Available to Industry
Depositor comments: Target binding site: TCAATATTCTCATCTCC It is strongly recommended that users perform a diagnostic digest to verify this plasmid prior to use. For example, a double digest of the plasmid with BamHI and KpnI should result in two bands at 2.3kb and 5.8kb.
How to cite: TAL3213 was a gift from Keith Joung (Addgene plasmid # 42676 ; http://n2t.net/addgene:42676 ; RRID:Addgene_42676)
