[The description below was written by a language model from this plasmid's Addgene catalogue record.]
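Description:
TAL3213 is a TALEN expression plasmid built on the JDS71 backbone (about 6.4 kb without insert), a vector classed as mammalian expression with a T7 promoter. It is maintained in E. coli as a high-copy plasmid under ampicillin selection. The record does not include a feature table, so the origin of replication and other backbone elements are not itemised. The use of a BGH reverse sequencing primer suggests a BGH polyadenylation region downstream of the coding sequence.

The roughly 1.6 kb insert, named ZebrafishCommunity-arf6-right, encodes an engineered TAL effector repeat array designed to recognise a 17-nucleotide site in the zebrafish arf6 gene. It was cloned by restriction enzyme methods that destroyed the junction sites. The array sits in frame with backbone-encoded sequences: an N-terminal 3X FLAG epitope tag for detection and a C-terminal wild-type FokI nuclease domain. Together these form one complete TALEN monomer. Because FokI cleaves only as a dimer, this "right" monomer is intended to be used with a partner "left" TALEN that binds the opposite half-site. The two nuclease domains then meet over the spacer and introduce a double-strand break.

Expression is driven by the CMV promoter in transfected cells, while the T7 promoter would allow in vitro transcription of TALEN mRNA, the usual route for delivery into zebrafish embryos. The associated work concerns targeted gene disruption in somatic zebrafish cells, where error-prone repair of the break produces insertions and deletions at the target locus, here arf6. The depositor recommends checking the plasmid by diagnostic restriction digest before use.
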