>Addgene plasmid #42676 | TAL3213 | depositor partial sequence | sequence record 57796 | TAL3213 sequence 2328 bps
TCTAGAGCTAGCACCATGGACTACAAAGACCATGACGGTGATTATAAAGATCATGACATCGATTACAAGG
ATGACGATGACAAGATGGCCCCCAAGAAGAAGAGGAAGGTGGGCATTCACCGCGGGGTACCTATGGTGGA
CTTGAGGACACTCGGTTATTCGCAACAGCAACAGGAGAAAATCAAGCCTAAGGTCAGGAGCACCGTCGCG
CAACACCACGAGGCGCTTGTGGGGCATGGCTTCACTCATGCGCATATTGTCGCGCTTTCACAGCACCCTG
CGGCGCTTGGGACGGTGGCTGTCAAATACCAAGATATGATTGCGGCCCTGCCCGAAGCCACGCACGAGGC
AATTGTAGGGGTCGGTAAACAGTGGTCGGGAGCGCGAGCACTTGAGGCGCTGCTGACTGTGGCGGGTGAG
CTTAGGGGGCCTCCGCTCCAGCTCGACACCGGGCAGCTGCTGAAGATCGCGAAGAGAGGGGGAGTAACAG
CGGTAGAGGCAGTGCACGCCTGGCGCAATGCGCTCACCGGGGCCCCCTTGAACCTGACCCCAGACCAGGT
AGTCGCAATCGCGTCACATGACGGGGGAAAGCAAGCCCTGGAAACCGTGCAAAGGTTGTTGCCGGTCCTT
TGTCAAGACCACGGCCTTACACCGGAGCAAGTCGTGGCCATTGCAAGCAACATCGGTGGCAAACAGGCTC
TTGAGACGGTTCAGAGACTTCTCCCAGTTCTCTGTCAAGCCCACGGGCTGACTCCCGATCAAGTTGTAGC
GATTGCGTCGAACATTGGAGGGAAACAAGCATTGGAGACTGTCCAACGGCTCCTTCCCGTGTTGTGTCAA
GCCCACGGTTTGACGCCTGCACAAGTGGTCGCCATCGCCTCGAATGGCGGCGGTAAGCAGGCGCTGGAAA
CAGTACAGCGCCTGCTGCCTGTACTGTGCCAGGATCATGGACTGACCCCAGACCAGGTAGTCGCAATCGC
GTCGAACATTGGGGGAAAGCAAGCCCTGGAAACCGTGCAAAGGTTGTTGCCGGTCCTTTGTCAAGACCAC
GGCCTTACACCGGAGCAAGTCGTGGCCATTGCAAGCAATGGGGGTGGCAAACAGGCTCTTGAGACGGTTC
AGAGACTTCTCCCAGTTCTCTGTCAAGCCCACGGGCTGACTCCCGATCAAGTTGTAGCGATTGCGTCCAA
CGGTGGAGGGAAACAAGCATTGGAGACTGTCCAACGGCTCCTTCCCGTGTTGTGTCAAGCCCACGGTTTG
ACGCCTGCACAAGTGGTCGCCATCGCCAGCCATGATGGCGGTAAGCAGGCGCTGGAAACAGTACAGCGCC
TGCTGCCTGTACTGTGCCAGGATCATGGACTGACCCCAGACCAGGTAGTCGCAATCGCGTCAAACGGAGG
GGGAAAGCAAGCCCTGGAAACCGTGCAAAGGTTGTTGCCGGTCCTTTGTCAAGACCACGGCCTTACACCG
GAGCAAGTCGTGGCCATTGCATCCCACGACGGTGGCAAACAGGCTCTTGAGACGGTTCAGAGACTTCTCC
CAGTTCTCTGTCAAGCCCACGGGCTGACTCCCGATCAAGTTGTAGCGATTGCGTCGAACATTGGAGGGAA
ACAAGCATTGGAGACTGTCCAACGGCTCCTTCCCGTGTTGTGTCAAGCCCACGGTTTGACGCCTGCACAA
GTGGTCGCCATCGCCTCGAATGGCGGCGGTAAGCAGGCGCTGGAAACAGTACAGCGCCTGCTGCCTGTAC
TGTGCCAGGATCATGGACTGACCCCAGACCAGGTAGTCGCAATCGCGTCACATGACGGGGGAAAGCAAGC
CCTGGAAACCGTGCAAAGGTTGTTGCCGGTCCTTTGTCAAGACCACGGCCTTACACCGGAGCAAGTCGTG
GCCATTGCAAGCAATGGGGGTGGCAAACAGGCTCTTGAGACGGTTCAGAGACTTCTCCCAGTTCTCTGTC
AAGCCCACGGGCTGACTCCCGATCAAGTTGTAGCGATTGCGTCGCATGACGGAGGGAAACAAGCATTGGA
GACTGTCCAACGGCTCCTTCCCGTGTTGTGTCAAGCCCACGGTCTGACACCCGAACAGGTGGTCGCCATT
GCTTCCCACGACGGAGGACGGCCAGCCTTGGAGTCCATCGTAGCCCAATTGTCCAGGCCCGATCCCGCGT
TGGCTGCGTTAACGAATGACCATCTGGTGGCGTTGGCATGTCTTGGTGGACGACCCGCGCTCGATGCAGT
CAAAAAGGGTCTGCCTCATGCTCCCGCATTGATCAAAAGAACCAACCGGCGGATTCCCGAGAGAACTTCC
CATCGAGTCGCGGGATCC
