>Addgene plasmid #42676 | TAL3213 | addgene partial sequence | sequence record 61053 | JDS-TALEN-F 5'-TAGGGGTCGGTAAACAGTGG-3'
ACTGTGGCGGGTGAGCTTAGGGGGCCTCCGCTCCAGCTCGACACCGGGCAGCTGCTGAAGATCGCGAAGA
GAGGGGGAGTAACAGCGGTAGAGGCAGTGCACGCCTGGCGCAATGCGCTCACCGGGGCCCCCTTGAACCT
GACCCCAGACCAGGTAGTCGCAATCGCGTCACATGACGGGGGAAAGCAAGCCCTGGAAACCGTGCAAAGG
TTGTTGCCGGTCCTTTGTCAAGACCACGGCCTTACACCGGAGCAAGTCGTGGCCATTGCAAGCAACATCG
GTGGCAAACAGGCTCTTGAGACGGTTCAGAGACTTCTCCCAGTTCTCTGTCAAGCCCACGGGCTGACTCC
CGATCAAGTTGTAGCGATTGCGTCGAACATTGGAGGGAAACAAGCATTGGAGACTGTCCAACGGCTCCTT
CCCGTGTTGTGTCAAGCCCACGGTTTGACGCCTGCACAAGTGGTCGCCATCGCCTCGAATGGCGGCGGTA
AGCAGGCGCTGGAAACAGTACAGCGCCTGCTGCCTGTACTGTGCCAGGATCATGGACTGACCCCAGACCA
GGTAGTCGCAATCGCGTCGAACATTGGGGGAAAGCAAGCCCTGGAAACCGTGCAAAGGTTGTTGCCGGTC
CTTTGTCAAGACCACGGCCTTACACCGGAGCAAGTCGTGGCCATTGCAAGCAATGGGGGTGGCAAACAGG
CTCTTGAGACGGTTCAGAGACTTCTCCCAGTTCTCTGTCAAGCCCACGGGCTGACTCCCGATCAAGTTGT
AGCGATTGCGTCCAACGGTGGAGGGAAACAAGCATTGGAGACTGTCCAACGGCTCCTTCCCGTGTTGTGT
CAAGCCCACGGTTTGACGCCTGCACAAGTGGTCGCCATCGCCAGCCATGATGGCGGTAAGCAGGCGCTGG
AAACAGTACAGCGCCTG
